>Addgene plasmid #45711 | pBp-FGFR3c-WT | addgene full sequence | sequence record 273286 | Addgene NGS Result
ATATGGGCCAAACAGGATATCTGTGGTAAGCAGTTCCTGCCCCGGCTCAGGGCCAAGAACAGATGGTCCC
CAGATGCGGTCCAGCCCTCAGCAGTTTCTAGAGAACCATCAGATGTTTCCAGGGTGCCCCAAGGACCTGA
AATGACCCTGTGCCTTATTTGAACTAACCAATCAGTTCGCTTCTCGCTTCTGTTCGCGCGCTTCTGCTCC
CCGAGCTCAATAAAAGAGCCCACAACCCCTCACTCGGGGCGCCAGTCCTCCGATTGACTGAGTCGCCCGG
GTACCCGTGTATCCAATAAACCCTCTTGCAGTTGCATCCGACTTGTGGTCTCGCTGTTCCTTGGGAGGGT
CTCCTCTGAGTGATTGACTACCCGTCAGCGGGGGTCTTTCATTTGGGGGCTCGTCCGGGATCGGGAGACC
CCTGCCCAGGGACCACCGACCCACCACCGGGAGGCAAGCTGGCCAGCAACTTATCTGTGTCTGTCCGATT
GTCTAGTGTCTATGACTGATTTTATGCGCCTGCGTCGGTACTAGTTAGCTAACTAGCTCTGTATCTGGCG
GACCCGTGGTGGAACTGACGAGTTCTGAACACCCGGCCGCAACCCTGGGAGACGTCCCAGGGACTTTGGG
GGCCGTTTTTGTGGCCCGACCTGAGGAAGGGAGTCGATGTGGAATCCGACCCCGTCAGGATATGTGGTTC
TGGTAGGAGACGAGAACCTAAAACAGTTCCCGCCTCCGTCTGAATTTTTGCTTTCGGTTTGGAACCGAAG
CCGCGCGTCTTGTCTGCTGCAGCGCTGCAGCATCGTTCTGTGTTGTCTCTGTCTGACTGTGTTTCTGTAT
TTGTCTGAAAATTAGGGCCAGACTGTTACCACTCCCTTAAGTTTGACCTTAGGTCACTGGAAAGATGTCG
AGCGGATCGCTCACAACCAGTCGGTAGATGTCAAGAAGAGACGTTGGGTTACCTTCTGCTCTGCAGAATG
GCCAACCTTTAACGTCGGATGGCCGCGAGACGGCACCTTTAACCGAGACCTCATCACCCAGGTTAAGATC
AAGGTCTTTTCACCTGGCCCGCATGGACACCCAGACCAGGTCCCCTACATCGTGACCTGGGAAGCCTTGG
CTTTTGACCCCCCTCCCTGGGTCAAGCCCTTTGTACACCCTAAGCCTCCGCCTCCTCTTCCTCCATCCGC
CCCGTCTCTCCCCCTTGAACCTCCTCGTTCGACCCCGCCTCGATCCTCCCTTTATCCAGCCCTCACTCCT
TCTCTAGGCGCCGGCCGGATCCCAGTGTGGTGGTACATCACAAGTTTGTACAAAAAAGTTGGCATGGGCG
CCCCTGCCTGCGCCCTCGCGCTCTGCGTGGCCGTGGCCATCGTGGCCGGCGCCTCCTCGGAGTCCTTGGG
GACGGAGCAGCGCGTCGTGGGGCGAGCGGCAGAAGTCCCGGGCCCAGAGCCCGGCCAGCAGGAGCAGTTG
GTCTTCGGCAGCGGGGATGCTGTGGAGCTGAGCTGTCCCCCGCCCGGGGGTGGTCCCATGGGGCCCACTG
TCTGGGTCAAGGATGGCACAGGGCTGGTGCCCTCGGAGCGTGTCCTGGTGGGGCCCCAGCGGCTGCAGGT
GCTGAATGCCTCCCACGAGGACTCCGGGGCCTACAGCTGCCGGCAGCGGCTCACGCAGCGCGTACTGTGC
CACTTCAGTGTGCGGGTGACAGACGCTCCATCCTCGGGAGATGACGAAGACGGGGAGGACGAGGCTGAGG
ACACAGGTGTGGACACAGGGGCCCCTTACTGGACACGGCCCGAGCGGATGGACAAGAAGCTGCTGGCCGT
GCCGGCCGCCAACACCGTCCGCTTCCGCTGCCCAGCCGCTGGCAACCCCACTCCCTCCATCTCCTGGCTG
AAGAACGGCAGGGAGTTCCGCGGCGAGCACCGCATTGGAGGCATCAAGCTGCGGCATCAGCAGTGGAGCC
TGGTCATGGAAAGCGTGGTGCCCTCGGACCGCGGCAACTACACCTGCGTCGTGGAGAACAAGTTTGGCAG
CATCCGGCAGACGTACACGCTGGACGTGCTGGAGCGCTCCCCGCACCGGCCCATCCTGCAGGCGGGGCTG
CCGGCCAACCAGACGGCGGTGCTGGGCAGCGACGTGGAGTTCCACTGCAAGGTGTACAGTGACGCACAGC
CCCACATCCAGTGGCTCAAGCACGTGGAGGTGAATGGCAGCAAGGTGGGCCCGGACGGCACACCCTACGT
TACCGTGCTCAAGACGGCGGGCGCTAACACCACCGACAAGGAGCTAGAGGTTCTCTCCTTGCACAACGTC
ACCTTTGAGGACGCCGGGGAGTACACCTGCCTGGCGGGCAATTCTATTGGGTTTTCTCATCACTCTGCGT
GGCTGGTGGTGCTGCCAGCCGAGGAGGAGCTGGTGGAGGCTGACGAGGCGGGCAGTGTGTATGCAGGCAT
CCTCAGCTACGGGGTGGGCTTCTTCCTGTTCATCCTGGTGGTGGCGGCTGTGACGCTCTGCCGCCTGCGC
AGCCCCCCCAAGAAAGGCCTGGGCTCCCCCACCGTGCACAAGATCTCCCGCTTCCCGCTCAAGCGACAGG
TGTCCCTGGAGTCCAACGCGTCCATGAGCTCCAACACACCACTGGTGCGCATCGCAAGGCTGTCCTCAGG
GGAGGGCCCCACGCTGGCCAATGTCTCCGAGCTCGAGCTGCCTGCCGACCCCAAATGGGAGCTGTCTCGG
GCCCGGCTGACCCTGGGCAAGCCCCTTGGGGAGGGCTGCTTCGGCCAGGTGGTCATGGCGGAGGCCATCG
GCATTGACAAGGACCGGGCCGCCAAGCCTGTCACCGTAGCCGTGAAGATGCTGAAAGACGATGCCACTGA
CAAGGACCTGTCGGACCTGGTGTCTGAGATGGAGATGATGAAGATGATCGGGAAACACAAAAACATCATC
AACCTGCTGGGCGCCTGCACGCAGGGCGGGCCCCTGTACGTGCTGGTGGAGTACGCGGCCAAGGGTAACC
TGCGGGAGTTTCTGCGGGCGCGGCGGCCCCCGGGCCTGGACTACTCCTTCGACACCTGCAAGCCGCCCGA
GGAGCAGCTCACCTTCAAGGACCTGGTGTCCTGTGCCTACCAGGTGGCCCGGGGCATGGAGTACTTGGCC
TCCCAGAAGTGCATCCACAGGGACCTGGCTGCCCGCAATGTGCTGGTGACCGAGGACAACGTGATGAAGA
TCGCAGACTTCGGGCTGGCCCGGGACGTGCACAACCTCGACTACTACAAGAAGACAACCAACGGCCGGCT
GCCCGTGAAGTGGATGGCGCCTGAGGCCTTGTTTGACCGAGTCTACACTCACCAGAGTGACGTCTGGTCC
TTTGGGGTCCTGCTCTGGGAGATCTTCACGCTGGGGGGCTCCCCGTACCCCGGCATCCCTGTGGAGGAGC
TCTTCAAGCTGCTGAAGGAGGGCCACCGCATGGACAAGCCCGCCAACTGCACACACGACCTGTACATGAT
CATGCGGGAGTGCTGGCATGCCGCGCCCTCCCAGAGGCCCACCTTCAAGCAGCTGGTGGAGGACCTGGAC
CGTGTCCTTACCGTGACGTCCACCGACGAGTACCTGGACCTGTCGGCGCCTTTCGAGCAGTACTCCCCGG
GTGGCCAGGACACCCCCAGCTCCAGCTCCTCAGGGGACGACTCCGTGTTTGCCCACGACCTGCTGCCCCC
GGCCCCACCCAGCAGTGGGGGCTCGCGGACGTGACCAACTTTCTTGTACAAAGTGGTGATGTAGGAATTC
GCCAGCACAGTGGTCGACCCTGTGGAATGTGTGTCAGTTAGGGTGTGGAAAGTCCCCAGGCTCCCCAGCA
GGCAGAAGTATGCAAAGCATGCATCTCAATTAGTCAGCAACCAGGTGTGGAAAGTCCCCAGGCTCCCCAG
CAGGCAGAAGTATGCAAAGCATGCATCTCAATTAGTCAGCAACCATAGTCCCGCCCCTAACTCCGCCCAT
CCCGCCCCTAACTCCGCCCAGTTCCGCCCATTCTCCGCCCCATGGCTGACTAATTTTTTTTATTTATGCA
GAGGCCGAGGCCGCCTCGGCCTCTGAGCTATTCCAGAAGTAGTGAGGAGGCTTTTTTGGAGGCCTAGGCT
TTTGCAAAAAGCTTACCATGACCGAGTACAAGCCCACGGTGCGCCTCGCCACCCGCGACGACGTCCCCAG
GGCCGTACGCACCCTCGCCGCCGCGTTCGCCGACTACCCCGCCACGCGCCACACCGTCGATCCGGACCGC
CACATCGAGCGGGTCACCGAGCTGCAAGAACTCTTCCTCACGCGCGTCGGGCTCGACATCGGCAAGGTGT
GGGTCGCGGACGACGGCGCCGCGGTGGCGGTCTGGACCACGCCGGAGAGCGTCGAAGCGGGGGCGGTGTT
CGCCGAGATCGGCCCGCGCATGGCCGAGTTGAGCGGTTCCCGGCTGGCCGCGCAGCAACAGATGGAAGGC
CTCCTGGCGCCGCACCGGCCCAAGGAGCCCGCGTGGTTCCTGGCCACCGTCGGCGTCTCGCCCGACCACC
AGGGCAAGGGTCTGGGCAGCGCCGTCGTGCTCCCCGGAGTGGAGGCGGCCGAGCGCGCCGGGGTGCCCGC
CTTCCTGGAGACCTCCGCGCCCCGCAACCTCCCCTTCTACGAGCGGCTCGGCTTCACCGTCACCGCCGAC
GTCGAGGTGCCCGAAGGACCGCGCACCTGGTGCATGACCCGCAAGCCCGGTGCCTGACGCCCGCCCCACG
ACCCGCAGCGCCCGACCGAAAGGAGCGCACGACCCCATGCATCGATAAAATAAAAGATTTTATTTAGTCT
CCAGAAAAAGGGGGGAATGAAAGACCCCACCTGTAGGTTTGGCAAGCTAGCTTAAGTAACGCCATTTTGC
AAGGCATGGAAAAATACATAACTGAGAATAGAGAAGTTCAGATCAAGGTCAGGAACAGATGGAACAGCTG
AATATGGGCCAAACAGGATATCTGTGGTAAGCAGTTCCTGCCCCGGCTCAGGGCCAAGAACAGATGGAAC
AGCTGAATATGGGCCAAACAGGATATCTGTGGTAAGCAGTTCCTGCCCCGGCTCAGGGCCAAGAACAGAT
GGTCCCCAGATGCGGTCCAGCCCTCAGCAGTTTCTAGAGAACCATCAGATGTTTCCAGGGTGCCCCAAGG
ACCTGAAATGACCCTGTGCCTTATTTGAACTAACCAATCAGTTCGCTTCTCGCTTCTGTTCGCGCGCTTC
TGCTCCCCGAGCTCAATAAAAGAGCCCACAACCCCTCACTCGGGGCGCCAGTCCTCCGATTGACTGAGTC
GCCCGGGTACCCGTGTATCCAATAAACCCTCTTGCAGTTGCATCCGACTTGTGGTCTCGCTGTTCCTTGG
GAGGGTCTCCTCTGAGTGATTGACTACCCGTCAGCGGGGGTCTTTCACATGCAGCATGTATCAAAATTAA
TTTGGTTTTTTTTCTTAAGTATTTACATTAAATGGCCATAGTTGCATTAATGAATCGGCCAACGCGCGGG
GAGAGGCGGTTTGCGTATTGGGCGCTCTTCCGCTTCCTCGCTCACTGACTCGCTGCGCTCGGTCGTTCGG
CTGCGGCGAGCGGTATCAGCTCACTCAAAGGCGGTAATACGGTTATCCACAGAATCAGGGGATAACGCAG
GAAAGAACATGTGAGCAAAAGGCCAGCAAAAGGCCAGGAACCGTAAAAAGGCCGCGTTGCTGGCGTTTTT
CCATAGGCTCCGCCCCCCTGACGAGCATCACAAAAATCGACGCTCAAGTCAGAGGTGGCGAAACCCGACA
GGACTATAAAGATACCAGGCGTTTCCCCCTGGAAGCTCCCTCGTGCGCTCTCCTGTTCCGACCCTGCCGC
TTACCGGATACCTGTCCGCCTTTCTCCCTTCGGGAAGCGTGGCGCTTTCTCATAGCTCACGCTGTAGGTA
TCTCAGTTCGGTGTAGGTCGTTCGCTCCAAGCTGGGCTGTGTGCACGAACCCCCCGTTCAGCCCGACCGC
TGCGCCTTATCCGGTAACTATCGTCTTGAGTCCAACCCGGTAAGACACGACTTATCGCCACTGGCAGCAG
CCACTGGTAACAGGATTAGCAGAGCGAGGTATGTAGGCGGTGCTACAGAGTTCTTGAAGTGGTGGCCTAA
CTACGGCTACACTAGAAGAACAGTATTTGGTATCTGCGCTCTGCTGAAGCCAGTTACCTTCGGAAAAAGA
GTTGGTAGCTCTTGATCCGGCAAACAAACCACCGCTGGTAGCGGTGGTTTTTTTGTTTGCAAGCAGCAGA
TTACGCGCAGAAAAAAAGGATCTCAAGAAGATCCTTTGATCTTTTCTACGGGGTCTGACGCTCAGTGGAA
CGAAAACTCACGTTAAGGGATTTTGGTCATGAGATTATCAAAAAGGATCTTCACCTAGATCCTTTTGCGG
CCGCAAATCAATCTAAAGTATATATGAGTAAACTTGGTCTGACAGTTACCAATGCTTAATCAGTGAGGCA
CCTATCTCAGCGATCTGTCTATTTCGTTCATCCATAGTTGCCTGACTCCCCGTCGTGTAGATAACTACGA
TACGGGAGGGCTTACCATCTGGCCCCAGTGCTGCAATGATACCGCGAGACCCACGCTCACCGGCTCCAGA
TTTATCAGCAATAAACCAGCCAGCCGGAAGGGCCGAGCGCAGAAGTGGTCCTGCAACTTTATCCGCCTCC
ATCCAGTCTATTAATTGTTGCCGGGAAGCTAGAGTAAGTAGTTCGCCAGTTAATAGTTTGCGCAACGTTG
TTGCCATTGCTACAGGCATCGTGGTGTCACGCTCGTCGTTTGGTATGGCTTCATTCAGCTCCGGTTCCCA
ACGATCAAGGCGAGTTACATGATCCCCCATGTTGTGCAAAAAAGCGGTTAGCTCCTTCGGTCCTCCGATC
GTTGTCAGAAGTAAGTTGGCCGCAGTGTTATCACTCATGGTTATGGCAGCACTGCATAATTCTCTTACTG
TCATGCCATCCGTAAGATGCTTTTCTGTGACTGGTGAGTACTCAACCAAGTCATTCTGAGAATAGTGTAT
GCGGCGACCGAGTTGCTCTTGCCCGGCGTCAATACGGGATAATACCGCGCCACATAGCAGAACTTTAAAA
GTGCTCATCATTGGAAAACGTTCTTCGGGGCGAAAACTCTCAAGGATCTTACCGCTGTTGAGATCCAGTT
CGATGTAACCCACTCGTGCACCCAACTGATCTTCAGCATCTTTTACTTTCACCAGCGTTTCTGGGTGAGC
AAAAACAGGAAGGCAAAATGCCGCAAAAAAGGGAATAAGGGCGACACGGAAATGTTGAATACTCATACTC
TTCCTTTTTCAATATTATTGAAGCATTTATCAGGGTTATTGTCTCATGAGCGGATACATATTTGAATGTA
TTTAGAAAAATAAACAAATAGGGGTTCCGCGCACATTTCCCCGAAAAGTGCCACCTGCAGCCTGAATATG
GGCCAAACAGGATATCTGTGGTAAGCAGTTCCTGCCCCGGCTCAGGGCCAAGAACAGATGGAACAGCTGA
Features (pLannotate 1.2.2; 14 found; start..end, strand, type, name):
    515..789     +  misc_feature   MESV Ψ (fragment): packaging signal of murine embryonic stem cell virus
    856..1272    +  CDS            gag (truncated): truncated Moloney murine leukemia virus (MMLV) gag gene lacking the start codon
   1301..1318    +  protein_bind   attB1 (fragment): mutant version of attB; core recombination site for the Gateway® BP reaction BP Clonase™
   1324..3741    +  CDS            FGFR3: FGFR3_HUMAN - Also known as JTK4. Experimental evidence at protein level: Swiss-Prot protein existence level 1. Tyrosine-protein kinase that acts as cell-surface receptor for fibroblast growth factors and plays an essential role in the regulation of cell proliferation, differentiation and apoptosis. Plays an essential role in the regulation of chondrocyte differentiation, proliferation and apoptosis, and is required for normal skeleton development. Regulates both osteogenesis and postnatal bone mineralization by osteoblasts. Promotes apoptosis in chondrocytes, but can also promote cancer cell
   3749..3766    -  protein_bind   attB2 (fragment): mutant version of attB; core recombination site for the Gateway® BP reaction BP Clonase™
   3809..4138    +  promoter       SV40 promoter: SV40 enhancer and early promoter
   4148..4747    +  CDS            PuroR: puromycin N-acetyltransferase; pac from Streptomyces alboniger; confers resistance to puromycin
   4846..4967    +  LTR            3' LTR (ΔU3) (fragment): self-inactivating 3' long terminal repeat (LTR) from Moloney murine leukemia virus
   4968..5437    +  LTR            LTR: long terminal repeat from Moloney murine leukemia virus
   5503..5555    -  CDS            lacI (fragment): lac repressor; lacI; The lac repressor binds to the lac operator to inhibit transcription in E. coli. This inhibition can be relieved by adding lactose or isopropyl-β-D-thiogalactopyranoside (IPTG).
   5738..6326    -  rep_origin     ori: high-copy-number ColE1/pMB1/pBR322/pUC origin of replication
   6486..7346    -  CDS            AmpR: β-lactamase; bla; confers resistance to ampicillin, carbenicillin, and related antibiotics
   7347..7451    -  promoter       AmpR promoter: bla
   7482..391     +  LTR            LTR (across the origin): long terminal repeat from Moloney murine leukemia virus
