[The description below was written by a language model from this plasmid's Addgene catalogue record and pLannotate feature annotations shown in this document.]
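Description:
pBp-FGFR3c-WT is a Moloney murine leukemia virus-based retroviral expression plasmid built on a Gateway-adapted pBabe-puro backbone, carrying the wild-type human FGFR3 IIIc isoform, a receptor tyrosine kinase for fibroblast growth factors. In bacteria it is maintained through a high-copy ColE1/pUC-type origin and selected with ampicillin via the β-lactamase gene and its native promoter. The catalogue lists a total size of about 7.9 kb, whereas the sequenced record behind the feature table is 7,560 nt; the annotated features nevertheless match the described design.

The viral portion is bounded by MMLV long terminal repeats. Downstream of the 5′ LTR lie a Ψ packaging signal and a truncated gag segment lacking its start codon, which together promote efficient encapsidation of the genomic RNA when the plasmid is introduced into a packaging cell line that supplies the viral proteins in trans. The roughly 2.4 kb FGFR3 open reading frame sits between attB1 and attB2 remnants left by Gateway recombination. No separate internal promoter is annotated upstream of it, so expression is presumably driven from the 5′ LTR, as is usual for pBabe vectors. An SV40 enhancer/early promoter then drives puromycin N-acetyltransferase, allowing selection of stably transduced mammalian cells. One short fragment next to the 3′ LTR is annotated as a self-inactivating ΔU3 element, but a full LTR follows directly, so this may simply be an annotation artefact.

The associated publication concerns inhibitor-sensitive FGFR2 and FGFR3 mutations in lung squamous cell carcinoma. This suggests that the construct serves as the wild-type reference for stable FGFR3 expression alongside mutant receptor variants.
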