Addgene plasmid #45711: pBp-FGFR3c-WT
Depositing lab: Matthew Meyerson. Depositing organization: Dana-Farber Cancer Institute. Publication: Inhibitor-sensitive FGFR2 and FGFR3 mutations in lung squamous cell carcinoma. Liao RG, Jung J, Tchaicha JH, Wilkerson MD, Sivachenko A, Beauchamp EM, Liu Q, Pugh TJ, Pedamallu CS, Hayes DN, Gray NS, Getz G, Wong KK, Haddad RI, Meyerson M, Hammerman PS. Cancer Res. 2013 Jun 20. 10.1158/0008-5472.CAN-12-3950 PubMed 23786770.
Backbone
  Vector backbone: pBabe puro Gateway
  Backbone size w/o insert (bp): 5500
  Total vector size (bp): 7900
  Modifications to backbone: Gateway cloning sequences flank region with gene insert for use with the Gateway system reagents.
  Vector type: Mammalian Expression, Retroviral
  Selectable markers: Puromycin
Growth in bacteria
  Bacterial resistance: Ampicillin, 100 μg/mL
  Growth temperature: 30°C
  Growth strain: DH5alpha
  Copy number: Unknown
Gene/Insert
  Gene/Insert name: FGFR3 IIIc
  Species: H. sapiens (human)
  Insert size (bp): 2400
  Entrez Gene: FGFR3 (a.k.a. ACH, CD333, CEK2, HSFGFR3EX, JTK4)
  Cloning method: Gateway Cloning
  Sequencing primers: 5′ Gateway reagents; 3′ Gateway reagents
Terms and licenses: Academic/Nonprofit Terms; Industry Terms: Not Available to Industry
How to cite: pBp-FGFR3c-WT was a gift from Matthew Meyerson (Addgene plasmid # 45711 ; http://n2t.net/addgene:45711 ; RRID:Addgene_45711)
