>Addgene plasmid #45711 | pBp-FGFR3c-WT | addgene partial sequence | sequence record 65194 | pBABE5 5'-CTTTATCCAGCCCTCAC-3'
CGGATCCCAGTGTGGTGGTCACTCACAAGTTTGTACAAAAAAGTTGGCATGGGCGCCCCTGCCTGCGCCC
TCGCGCTCTGCGTGGCCGTGGCCATCGTGGCCGGCGCCTCCTCGGAGTCCTTGGGGACGGAGCAGCGCGT
CGTGGGGCGAGCGGCAGAAGTCCCGGGCCCAGAGCCCGGCCAGCAGGAGCAGTTGGTCTTCGGCAGCGGG
GATGCTGTGGAGCTGAGCTGTCCCCCGCCCGGGGGTGGTCCCATGGGGCCCACTGTCTGGGTCAAGGATG
GCACAGGGCTGGTGCCCTCGGAGCGTGTCCTGGTGGGGCCCCAGCGGCTGCAGGTGCTGAATGCCTCCCA
CGAGGACTCCGGGGCCTACAGCTGCCGGCAGCGGCTCACGCAGCGCGTACTGTGCCACTTCAGTGTGCGG
GTGACAGACGCTCCATCCTCGGGAGATGACGAAGACGGGGAGGACGAGGCTGAGGACACAGGTGTGGACA
CAGGGGCCCCTTACTGGACACGGCCCGAGCGGATGGACAAGAAGCTGCTGGCCGTGCCGGCCGCCAACAC
CGTCCGCTTCCGCTGCCCAGCCGCTGGCAACCCCACTCCCTCCATCTCCTGGCTGAAGAACGGCAGGGAG
TTCCGCGGCGAGCACCGCATTGGAGGCATCAAGCTGCGGCATCAGCAGTGGAGCCTGGTCATGGAAAGCG
TGGTGCCCTCGGACCGCGGCAACTACACCTGCGTCGTGGAGAACAAGTTTGGCAGCATCCGGCAGACGTA
CACGCTGGACGTGCTGGAGCGCTCCCCGCACCGGCCCATCCTGCAGGCGGGGCTGCCGGCCAACCAGACG
GCGGTGCTGGGCAGCGACGTGGAGTTCCACTGCAAGGTGTACAGTGACGCACAGCCCCACATCCAGTGGC
TCAAGCACGTGGAGGTGAATGGCAGCAAGGTGGGCCCGGACGGCACACCCTACGTTACCGTGCTCAAGAC
GGCGGGCGCTAAC
