>Addgene plasmid #45711 | pBp-FGFR3c-WT | addgene partial sequence | sequence record 65195 | pBABE3 5'-ACCCTAACTGACACACATTCC-3'
CTGGCGAATTCCTACATCACCACTTTGTACAAGAAAGTTGGTCACGTCCGCGAGCCCCCACTGCTGGGTG
GGGCCGGGGGCAGCAGGTCGTGGGCAAACACGGAGTCGTCCCCTGAGGAGCTGGAGCTGGGGGTGTCCTG
GCCACCCGGGGAGTACTGCTCGAAAGGCGCCGACAGGTCCAGGTACTCGTCGGTGGACGTCACGGTAAGG
ACACGGTCCAGGTCCTCCACCAGCTGCTTGAAGGTGGGCCTCTGGGAGGGCGCGGCATGCCAGCACTCCC
GCATGATCATGTACAGGTCGTGTGTGCAGTTGGCGGGCTTGTCCATGCGGTGGCCCTCCTTCAGCAGCTT
GAAGAGCTCCTCCACAGGGATGCCGGGGTACGGGGAGCCCCCCAGCGTGAAGATCTCCCAGAGCAGGACC
CCAAAGGACCAGACGTCACTCTGGTGAGTGTAGACTCGGTCAAACAAGGCCTCAGGCGCCATCCACTTCA
CGGGCAGCCGGCCGTTGGTTGTCTTCTTGTAGTAGTCGAGGTTGTGCACGTCCCGGGCCAGCCCGAAGTC
TGCGATCTTCATCACGTTGTCCTCGGTCACCAGCACATTGCGGGCAGCCAGGTCCCTGTGGATGCACTTC
TGGGAGGCCAAGTACTCCATGCCCCGGGCCACCTGGTAGGCACAGGACACCAGGTCCTTGAAGGTGAGCT
GCTCCTCGGGCGGCTTGCAGGTGTCGAAGGAGTAGTCCAGGCCCGGGGGCCGCCGCGCCCGCAGAAACTC
CCGCAGGTTACCCTTGGCCGCGTACTCCACCAGCACGTACAGGGGCCCGCCCTGCGTGCAGGCGCCCAGC
AGGTTGATGATGTTTTTGTGTTTCCCGATCATCTTCATCATCTCCATCTCAGACACCAGGTCCGACAGGT
CCTTGTCAGTGGCATCGTCTTTCAGCATCTTCACGGCTACGGTGACAGGCTTGGCGGCCCGGTCCTTGTC
AATGCCGATGGC
