>Addgene plasmid #45711 | pBp-FGFR3c-WT | addgene partial sequence | sequence record 66575 | hFGFR3-F1 5'-CCATCTCCTGGCTGAAGAAC-3'
CATCAAGCTGCGGCATCAGCAGTGGAGCCTGGTCATGGAAAGCGTGGTGCCCTCGGACCGCGGCAACTAC
ACCTGCGTCGTGGAGAACAAGTTTGGCAGCATCCGGCAGACGTACACGCTGGACGTGCTGGAGCGCTCCC
CGCACCGGCCCATCCTGCAGGCGGGGCTGCCGGCCAACCAGACGGCGGTGCTGGGCAGCGACGTGGAGTT
CCACTGCAAGGTGTACAGTGACGCACAGCCCCACATCCAGTGGCTCAAGCACGTGGAGGTGAATGGCAGC
AAGGTGGGCCCGGACGGCACACCCTACGTTACCGTGCTCAAGACGGCGGGCGCTAACACCACCGACAAGG
AGCTAGAGGTTCTCTCCTTGCACAACGTCACCTTTGAGGACGCCGGGGAGTACACCTGCCTGGCGGGCAA
TTCTATTGGGTTTTCTCATCACTCTGCGTGGCTGGTGGTGCTGCCAGCCGAGGAGGAGCTGGTGGAGGCT
GACGAGGCGGGCAGTGTGTATGCAGGCATCCTCAGCTACGGGGTGGGCTTCTTCCTGTTCATCCTGGTGG
TGGCGGCTGTGACGCTCTGCCGCCTGCGCAGCCCCCCCAAGAAAGGCCTGGGCTCCCCCACCGTGCACAA
GATCTCCCGCTTCCCGCTCAAGCGACAGGTGTCCCTGGAGTCCAACGCGTCCATGAGCTCCAACACACCA
CTGGTGCGCATCGCAAGGCTGTCCTCA
